>Addgene plasmid #43959 | pMULTIrec | depositor full sequence | sequence record 60195 | predicted sequence
AGGAACCGTAAAAAGGCCGCGTTGCTGGCGTTTTTCCATAGGCTCCGCCCCCCTGACGAGCATCACAAAA
ATCGACGCTCAAGTCAGAGGTGGCGAAACCCGACAGGACTATAAAGATACCAGGCGTTTCCCCCTGGAAG
CTCCCTCGTGCGCTCTCCTGTTCCGACCCTGCCGCTTACCGGATACCTGTCCGCCTTTCTCCCTTCGGGA
AGCGTGGCGCTTTCTCATAGCTCACGCTGTAGGTATCTCAGTTCGGTGTAGGTCGTTCGCTCCAAGCTGG
GCTGTGTGCACGAACCCCCCGTTCAGCCCGACCGCTGCGCCTTATCCGGTAACTATCGTCTTGAGTCCAA
CCCGGTAAGACACGACTTATCGCCACTGGCAGCAGCCACTGGTAACAGGATTAGCAGAGCGAGGTATGTA
GGCGGTGCTACAGAGTTCTTGAAGTGGTGGCCTAACTACGGCTACACTAGAAGGACAGTATTTGGTATCT
GCGCTCTGCTGAAGCCAGTTACCTTCGGAAAAAGAGTTGGTAGCTCTTGATCCGGCAAACAAACCACCGC
TGGTAGCGGTGGTTTTTTTGTTTGCAAGCAGCAGATTACGCGCAGAAAAAAAGGATCTCAAGAAGATCCT
TTGATCTTTTCTACGGGGTCTGACGCTCAGTGGAACGAAAACTCACGTTAAGGGATTTTGGTCATGAGAT
TATCAAAAAGGATCTTCACCTAGATCCTTTTAAATTAAAAATGAAGTTTTAAATCAATCTAAAGTATATA
TGAGTAAACTTGGTCTGACAGTTACCAATGCTTAATCAGTGAGGCACCTATCTCAGCGATCTGTCTATTT
CGTTCATCCATAGTTGCCTGACTCCCCGTCGTGTAGATAACTACGATACGGGAGGGCTTACCATCTGGCC
CCAGTGCTGCAATGATACCGCGAGACCCACGCTCACCGGCTCCAGATTTATCAGCAATAAACCAGCCAGC
CGGAAGGGCCGAGCGCAGAAGTGGTCCTGCAACTTTATCCGCCTCCATCCAGTCTATTAATTGTTGCCGG
GAAGCTAGAGTAAGTAGTTCGCCAGTTAATAGTTTGCGCAACGTTGTTGCCATTGCTACAGGCATCGTGG
TGTCACGCTCGTCGTTTGGTATGGCTTCATTCAGCTCCGGTTCCCAACGATCAAGGCGAGTTACATGATC
CCCCATGTTGTGCAAAAAAGCGGTTAGCTCCTTCGGTCCTCCGATCGTTGTCAGAAGTAAGTTGGCCGCA
GTGTTATCACTCATGGTTATGGCAGCACTGCATAATTCTCTTACTGTCATGCCATCCGTAAGATGCTTTT
CTGTGACTGGTGAGTACTCAACCAAGTCATTCTGAGAATAGTGTATGCGGCGACCGAGTTGCTCTTGCCC
GGCGTCAATACGGGATAATACCGCGCCACATAGCAGAACTTTAAAAGTGCTCATCATTGGAAAACGTTCT
TCGGGGCGAAAACTCTCAAGGATCTTACCGCTGTTGAGATCCAGTTCGATGTAACCCACTCGTGCACCCA
ACTGATCTTCAGCATCTTTTACTTTCACCAGCGTTTCTGGGTGAGCAAAAACAGGAAGGCAAAATGCCGC
AAAAAAGGGAATAAGGGCGACACGGAAATGTTGAATACTCATACTCTTCCTTTTTCAATATTATTGAAGC
ATTTATCAGGGTTATTGTCTCATGAGCGGATACATATTTGAATGTATTTAGAAAAATAAACAAATAGGGG
TTCCGCGCACATTTCCCCGAAAAGTGCCACCTAAATTGTAAGCGTTAATATTTTGTTAAAATTCGCGTTA
AATTTTTGTTAAATCAGCTCATTTTTTAACCAATAGGCCGAAATCGGCAAAATCCCTTATAAATCAAAAG
AATAGACCGAGATAGGGT
[37 nt withheld, positions 1909-1945]
AAAGAACGTGGACTCCAACGTCAAAGG
[49 nt withheld, positions 1973-2021]
T
[91 nt withheld, positions 2023-2113]
G
[124 nt withheld, positions 2115-2238]
CCCATTCGCCATTCAGGCTGCGCAACTGTTGGGAAGGGCGATCGGTGCGGGCCTCTTCGCTATTACGCCA
GCTGGCGAAAGGGGGATGTGCTGCAAGGCGATTAAGTTGGGTAACGCCAGGGTTTTCCCAGTCACGACGT
TGTAAAACGACGGCCAGTGAATTGTAATACGACTCACTATAGGGCGAATTGGGTACCGGGCCCCCCCTCG
AAGATCTCATATGGTTTAAACACGCGTGCTAGCATCGAGGTCGACGGTATCGATAAGCTTGATATCAACA
AGTTTGTACAAAAAAGCAGGCTTAACCATGGTGAGCAAGGGCGAGGAGCTGTTCACCGGGGTGGTGCCCA
TCCTGGTCGAGCTGGACGGCGACGTAAACGGCCACAAGTTCAGCGTGTCCGGCGAGGGCGAGGGCGATGC
CACCTACGGCAAGCTGACCCTGAAGTTCATCTGCACCACCGGCAAGCTGCCCGTGCCCTGGCCCACCCTC
GTGACCACCCTGACCTACGGCGTGCAGTGCTTCAGCCGCTACCCCGACCACATGAAGCAGCACGACTTCT
TCAAGTCCGCCATGCCCGAAGGCTACGTCCAGGAGCGCACCATCTTCTTCAAGGACGACGGCAACTACAA
GACCCGCGCCGAGGTGAAGTTCGAGGGCGACACCCTGGTGAACCGCATCGAGCTGAAGGGCATCGACTTC
AAGGAGGACGGCAACATCCTGGGGCACAAGCTGGAGTACAACTACAACAGCCACAACGTCTATATCATGG
CCGACAAGCAGAAGAACGGCATCAAGGTGAACTTCAAGATCCGCCACAACATCGAGGACGGCAGCGTGCA
GCTCGCCGACCACTACCAGCAGAACACCCCCATCGGCGACGGCCCCGTGCTGCTGCCCGACAACCACTAC
CTGAGCACCCAGTCCGCCCTGAGCAAAGACCCCAACGAGAAGCGCGATCACATGGTCCTGCTGGAGTTCG
TGACCGCCGCCGGGATCACTCTCGGCATGGACGAGCTGTACAAGTCCGGTACAGCTCTCGACGGAGAAAG
CTCAGGCTCTGGCTCAGAGTCTGACTCCATGGCCAATTTACTGACCGTACACCAAAATTTGCCTGCATTA
CCGGTCGATGCAACGAGTGATGAGGTTCGCAAGAACCTGATGGACATGTTCAGGGATCGCCAGGCGTTTT
CTGAGCATACCTGGAAAATGCTTCTGTCCGTTTGCCGGTCGTGGGCGGCATGGTGCAAGTTGAATAACCG
GAAATGGTTTCCCGCAGAACCTGAAGATGTTCGCGATTATCTTCTATATCTTCAGGCGCGCGGTCTGGCA
GTAAAAACTATCCAGCAACATTTGGGCCAGCTAAACATGCTTCATCGTCGGTCCGGGCTGCCACGACCAA
GTGACAGCAATGCTGTTTCACTGGTTATGCGGCGGATCCGAAAAGAAAACGTTGATGCCGGTGAACGTGC
AAAACAGGCTCTAGCGTTCGAACGCACTGATTTCGACCAGGTTCGTTCACTCATGGAAAATAGCGATCGC
TGCCAGGATATACGTAATCTGGCATTTCTGGGGATTGCTTATAACACCCTGTTACGTATAGCCGAAATTG
CCAGGATCAGGGTTAAAGATATCTCACGTACTGACGGTGGGAGAATGTTAATCCATATTGGCAGAACGAA
AACGCTGGTTAGCACCGCAGGTGTAGAGAAGGCACTTAGCCTGGGGGTAACTAAACTGGTCGAGCGATGG
ATTTCCGTCTCTGGTGTAGCTGATGATCCGAATAACTACCTGTTTTGCCGGGTCAGAAAAAATGGTGTTG
CCGCGCCATCTGCCACCAGCCAGCTATCAACTCGCGCCCTGGAAGGGATTTTTGAAGCAACTCATCGATT
GATTTACGGCGCTAAGGATGACTCTGGTCAGAGATACCTGGCCTGGTCTGGACACAGTGCCCGTGTCGGA
GCCGCGCGAGATATGGCCCGCGCTGGAGTTTCAATACCGGAGATCATGCAAGCTGGTGGCTGGACCAATG
TAAATATTGTCATGAACTATATCCGTAACCTGGATAGTGAAACAGGGGCAATGGTGCGCCTGCTGGAAGA
TGGCGATTAGACAACTTTGTATACAAAAGTTGTGGTTATTTTCCACCATATTGCCGTCTTTTGGCAATGT
GAGGGCCCGGAAACCTGGCCCTGTCTTCTTGACGAGCATTCCTAGGGGTCTTTCCCCTCTCGCCAAAGGA
ATGCAAGGTCTGTTGAATGTCGTGAAGGAAGCAGTTCCTCTGGAAGCTTCTTGAAGACAAACAACGTCTG
TAGCGACCCTTTGCAGGCAGCGGAACCCCCCACCTGGCGACAGGTGCCTCTGCGGCCAAAAGCCACGTGT
ATAAGATACACCTGCAAAGGCGGCACAACCCCAGTGCCACGTTGTGAGTTGGATAGTTGTGGAAAGAGTC
AAATGGCTCTCCTCAAGCGTATTCAACAAGGGGCTGAAGGATGCCCAGAAGGTACCCCATTGTATGGGAT
CTGATCTGGGGCCTCGGTGCACATGCTTTACATGTGTTTAGTCGAGGTTAAAAAACGTCTAGGCCCCCCG
AACCACGGGGACGTGGTTTTCCTTTGAAAAACACGATGATAATACACCCAACTTTTCTATACAAAGTTGC
TACCATGACCGAGTACAAGCCCACGGTGCGCCTCGCCACCCGCGACGACGTCCCCCGGGCCGTACGCACC
CTCGCCGCCGCGTTCGCCGACTACCCCGCCACGCGCCACACCGTCGATCCGGACCGCCACATCGAGCGGG
TCACCGAGCTGCAAGAACTCTTCCTCACGCGCGTCGGGCTCGACATCGGCAAGGTGTGGGTCGCGGACGA
CGGCGCCGCGGTGGCGGTCTGGACCACGCCGGAGAGCGTCGAAGCGGGGGCGGTGTTCGCCGAGATCGGC
CCGCGCATGGCCGAGTTGAGCGGTTCCCGGCTGGCCGCGCAGCAACAGATGGAAGGCCTCCTGGCGCCGC
ACCGGCCCAAGGAGCCCGCGTGGTTCCTGGCCACCGTCGGCGTCTCGCCCGACCACCAGGGCAAGGGTCT
GGGCAGCGCCGTCGTGCTCCCCGGAGTGGAGGCGGCCGAGCGCGCCGGGGTGCCCGCCTTCCTGGAGACC
TCCGCGCCCCGCAACCTCCCCTTCTACGAGCGGCTCGGCTTCACCGTCACCGCCGACGTCGAGGTGCCCG
AAGGACCGCGCACCTGGTGCATGACCCGCAAGCCCGGTGCCTGAACAACTTTGTATAATAAAGTTGCTCT
GTGCCTTCTAGTTGCCAGCCATCTGTTGTTTGCCCCTCCCCCGTGCCTTCCTTGACCCTGGAAGGTGCCA
CTCCCACTGTCCTTTCCTAATAAAATGAGGAAATTGCATCGCATTGTCTGAGTAGGTGTCATTCTATTCT
GGGGGGTGGGGTGGGGCAGGACAGCAAGGGGGAGGATTGGGAAGACAATAGCAGGCATGCTGGGGATGCG
GTGGGCTCTATTACCCAGCTTTCTTGTACAAAGTGGTTGATATCGAATTCTGTAAAACGACGGCCAGTGA
TAACTTCGTATAATGTATGCTATACGAAGTTATTCAGGAAGTTCCTATTCTTCAAATAGTATAGGAACTT
CATCTACCGGGTAGGGGAGGCGCTTTTCCCAAGGCAGTCTGGAGCATGCGCTTTAGCAGCCCCGCTGGGC
ACTTGGCGCTACACAAGTGGCCTCTGGCCTCGCACACATTCCACATCCACCGGTAGGCGCCAACCGGCTC
CGTTCTTTGGTGGCCCCTTCGCGCCACCTTCTACTCCTCCCCTAGTCAGGAAGTTCCCCCCCGCCCCGCA
GCTCGCGTCGTGCAGGACGTGACAAATGGAAGTAGCACGTCTCACTAGTCTCGTGCAGATGGACAGCACC
GCTGAGCAATGGAAGCGGGTAGGCCTTTGGGGCAGCGGCCAATAGCAGCTTTGCTCCTTCGCTTTCTGGG
CTCAGAGGCTGGGAAGGGGTGGGTCCGGGGGCGGGCTCAGGGGCGGGCTCAGGGGCGGGGCGGGCGCCCG
AAGGTCCTCCGGAGGCCCGGCATTCTGCACGCTTCAAAAGCGCACGTCTGCCGCGCTGTTCTCCTCTTCC
TCATCTCCGGGCCTTTCGACCTGCAGCCTGTTGACAATTAATCATCGGCATAGTATATCGGCATAGTATA
ATACGACAAGGTGAGGAACTAAACCATGGGATCGGCCATTGAACAAGATGGATTGCACGCAGGTTCTCCG
GCCGCTTGGGTGGAGAGGCTATTCGGCTATGACTGGGCACAACAGACAATCGGCTGCTCTGATGCCGCCG
TGTTCCGGCTGTCAGCGCAGGGGCGCCCGGTTCTTTTTGTCAAGACCGACCTGTCCGGTGCCCTGAATGA
ACTGCAGGACGAGGCAGCGCGGCTATCGTGGCTGGCCACGACGGGCGTTCCTTGCGCAGCTGTGCTCGAC
GTTGTCACTGAAGCGGGAAGGGACTGGCTGCTATTGGGCGAAGTGCCGGGGCAGGATCTCCTGTCATCTC
ACCTTGCTCCTGCCGAGAAAGTATCCATCATGGCTGATGCAATGCGGCGGCTGCATACGCTTGATCCGGC
TACCTGCCCATTCGACCACCAAGCGAAACATCGCATCGAGCGAGCACGTACTCGGATGGAAGCCGGTCTT
GTCGATCAGGATGATCTGGACGAAGAGCATCAGGGGCTCGCGCCAGCCGAACTGTTCGCCAGGCTCAAGG
CGCGCATGCCCGACGGCGATGATCTCGTCGTGACCCATGGCGATGCCTGCTTGCCGAATATCATGGTGGA
AAATGGCCGCTTTTCTGGATTCATCGACTGTGGCCGGCTGGGTGTGGCGGACCGCTATCAGGACATAGCG
TTGGCTACCCGTGATATTGCTGAAGAGCTTGGCGGCGAATGGGCTGACCGCTTCCTCGTGCTTTACGGTA
TCGCCGCTCCCGATTCGCAGCGCATCGCCTTCTATCGCCTTCTTGACGAGTTCTTCTGAGGGGATCAATT
CTCTAGAGCTCGCTGATCAGCCTCGACTGTGCCTTCTAGTTGCCAGCCATCTGTTGTTTGCCCCTCCCCC
GTGCCTTCCTTGACCCTGGAAGGTGCCACTCCCACTGTCCTTTCCTAATAAAATGAGGAAATTGCATCGC
ATTGTCTGAGTAGGTGTCATTCTATTCTGGGGGGTGGGGTGGGGCAGGACAGCAAGGGGGAGGATTGGGA
AGACAATAGCAGGCATGCTGGGGATGCGGTGGGCTCTATGGCTTCTGAGGCGGAAAGAACCAGCTGGGGC
TCGACTAGAGCTTGCGGAACCCTTCGAAGTTCCTATTCTTCAAATAGTATAGGAACTCATGGTCATAGCT
GTTTCCTGGATCCACTAGTTCTAGAGCGGCCTTAATTAAATTTAAATGGCGCGCCGGCCGCCACCGCGGT
GGAGCTCCAGCTTTTGTTCCCTTTAGTGAGGGTTAATTTCGAGCTTGGCGTAATCATGGTCATAGCTGTT
TCCTGTGTGAAATTGTTATCCGCTCACAATTCCACACAACATACGAGCCGGAAGCATAAAGTGTAAAGCC
TGGGGTGCCTAATGAGTGAGCTAACTCACATTAATTGCGTTGCGCTCACTGCCCGCTTTCCAGTCGGGAA
ACCTGTCGTGCCAGCTGCATTAATGAATCGGCCAACGCGCGGGGAGAGGCGGTTTGCGTATTGGGCGCTC
TTCCGCTTCCTCGCTCACTGACTCGCTGCGCTCGGTCGTTCGGCTGCGGCGAGCGGTATCAGCTCACTCA
AAGGCGGTAATACGGTTATCCACAGAATCAGGGGATAACGCAGGAAAGAACATGTGAGCAAAAGGCCAGC
AAAAGGCC
Features (pLannotate 1.2.2; 33 found; start..end, strand, type, name):
     33..621     -  rep_origin     ori: high-copy-number ColE1/pMB1/pBR322/pUC origin of replication
    792..1652    -  CDS            AmpR: β-lactamase; bla; confers resistance to ampicillin, carbenicillin, and related antibiotics
   1653..1757    -  promoter       AmpR promoter: bla
   1810..2238    -  rep_origin     f1 ori (sequence partly withheld): f1 bacteriophage origin of replication; arrow indicates direction of (+) strand synthesis
   2243..2400    -  CDS            lacZα (fragment): LacZα fragment of β-galactosidase; lacZ fragment
   2403..2421    +  promoter       T7 promoter: promoter for bacteriophage T7 RNA polymerase
   2430..2449    -  misc_feature   MCS (fragment): pBluescript multiple cloning site
   2483..2514    -  misc_feature   MCS (fragment): pBluescript multiple cloning site
   2516..2540    +  protein_bind   attB1: mutant version of attB; recombination site for the Gateway® BP reaction BP Clonase™
   2546..3262    +  CDS            EGFP: EGFP is a basic (constitutively fluorescent) green fluorescent protein published in 1996, derived from Aequorea victoria. It is reported to be a rapidly-maturing weak dimer with moderate acid sensitivity.
   3321..4348    +  CDS            Cre (fragment): site-specific recombinase Cre is a site-specific recombinase from bacteriophage P1. Recombination occurs at loxP sequences.
   4350..4370    +  protein_bind   attB5: mutant version of attB; core recombination site for the Gateway® BP reaction BP Clonase™
   4409..4870    +  misc_feature   IRES: internal ribosome entry site (IRES) of the encephalomyocarditis virus (EMCV)
   4877..4897    -  protein_bind   attB4: mutant version of attB; core recombination site for the Gateway® BP reaction BP Clonase™
   4903..5502    +  CDS            PuroR: puromycin N-acetyltransferase; pac from Streptomyces alboniger; confers resistance to puromycin
   5504..5524    +  protein_bind   attB3: mutant version of attB; core recombination site for the Gateway® BP reaction BP Clonase™
   5527..5734    +  polyA_signal   bGH poly(A) signal: bovine growth hormone polyadenylation signal
   5751..5775    -  protein_bind   attB2: mutant version of attB; recombination site for the Gateway® BP reaction BP Clonase™
   5789..5808    -  CDS            lacZα (fragment): LacZα fragment of β-galactosidase; lacZ fragment
   5808..5841    -  protein_bind   loxP: Cre-mediated recombination occurs in the 8-bp core sequence (GCATACAT). Cre recombinase
   5887..6386    +  promoter       PGK promoter: mouse phosphoglycerate kinase 1 promoter
   6398..6445    +  promoter       EM7 promoter: synthetic bacterial promoter&nbsp
   6464..7267    +  CDS            NeoR/KanR: aminoglycoside phosphotransferase from Tn5; aph(3')-II (or nptII); confers resistance to neomycin, kanamycin, and G418 (Geneticin®)
   7305..7529    +  polyA_signal   bGH poly(A) signal: bovine growth hormone polyadenylation signal
   7533..7554    +  promoter       SV40 promoter (fragment): SV40 enhancer and early promoter
   7636..7659    -  misc_feature   MCS (fragment): pBluescript multiple cloning site
   7683..7705    -  misc_feature   MCS (fragment): pBluescript multiple cloning site
   7718..7736    -  promoter       T3 promoter: promoter for bacteriophage T3 RNA polymerase
   7781..7797    -  protein_bind   lac operator: The lac repressor binds to the lac operator to inhibit transcription in E. coli. This inhibition can be relieved by adding lactose or isopropyl-β-D-thiogalactopyranoside (IPTG). lac repressor encoded by lacI
   7805..7835    -  promoter       lac promoter: promoter for the E. coli lac operon
   7850..7871    -  protein_bind   CAP binding site: CAP binding activates transcription in the presence of cAMP. E. coli catabolite activator protein
   7884..7976    -  CDS            lacI (fragment): lac repressor; lacI; The lac repressor binds to the lac operator to inhibit transcription in E. coli. This inhibition can be relieved by adding lactose or isopropyl-β-D-thiogalactopyranoside (IPTG).
   7978..8111    -  rep_origin     RSF ori (fragment): Plasmids containing the RSF 1030 origin of replication can be propagated in E. coli cells that contain additional plasmids with compatible origins.
