[The description below was written by a language model from this plasmid's Addgene catalogue record and pLannotate feature annotations shown in this document.]
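Description:
pMULTIrec is a high-copy E. coli plasmid built on the PL451 recombineering backbone (pBluescript-type, with a ColE1/pUC origin, an f1 origin, flanking T7 and T3 promoters and MCS remnants). According to its associated publication title, it serves as a universal vector for multi-fragment recombineering of BACs and knock-in targeting constructs. It is selected in bacteria with ampicillin (β-lactamase) and kanamycin. Kanamycin resistance comes from a dual-promoter cassette in which the mouse PGK promoter and the bacterial EM7 promoter both drive the Tn5 NeoR/KanR gene, followed by a bGH polyadenylation signal. The same marker therefore gives kanamycin resistance in E. coli and G418 resistance in mammalian cells.

The payload was assembled by multi-site Gateway cloning, and the annotated sequence shows a promoterless string of modules separated by attB sites. EGFP followed by a Cre coding region (annotated as a fragment) lies between attB1 and attB5, an EMCV IRES between attB5 and attB4, the puromycin N-acetyltransferase gene between attB4 and attB3, and a bGH poly(A) signal between attB3 and attB2. The catalogue lists only this poly(A) element as the insert, so the other modules appear to be treated as part of the vector. No promoter is annotated upstream of EGFP, which fits a cassette meant to be placed under the control of an endogenous locus after recombineering. The IRES would allow PuroR to be translated from the same transcript.

A single loxP site is annotated just upstream of the PGK/EM7-neo cassette. No partner recombinase site downstream of the cassette is detected in the feature table, so the record does not establish whether or how the selection marker can be excised. Homology arms are not part of the plasmid and would be supplied by the user.
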