Addgene plasmid #43959: pMULTIrec
Depositing lab: Peter Hohenstein. Depositing organization: University of Edinburgh. Publication: A universal vector for high-efficiency multi-fragment recombineering of BACs and knock-in constructs. Dolt KS, Lawrence ML, Miller-Hodges E, Slight J, Thornburn A, Devenney PS, Hohenstein P. PLoS One. 2013 Apr 29;8(4):e62054. doi: 10.1371/journal.pone.0062054. Print 2013. PubMed 23637962.
Backbone
  Vector backbone: PL451
  Backbone size w/o insert (bp): 5000
  Total vector size (bp): 8126
  Selectable markers: Neomycin (select with G418)
Growth in bacteria
  Bacterial resistance: Ampicillin and Kanamycin, 100 & 50 μg/mL
  Growth temperature: 37°C
  Growth strain: DH5alpha
  Copy number: High Copy
Gene/Insert
  Gene/Insert name: pA (alt name: poly A)
  Insert size (bp): 223
  Cloning method: Gateway Cloning
  Sequencing primers: 5′ n/a; 3′ n/a
Terms and licenses: Academic/Nonprofit Terms; Industry Terms: Not Available to Industry
How to cite: pMULTIrec was a gift from Peter Hohenstein (Addgene plasmid # 43959 ; http://n2t.net/addgene:43959 ; RRID:Addgene_43959)
