>Addgene plasmid #43959 | pMULTIrec | addgene partial sequence | sequence record 70340 | MSCV-rev 5'-CAGCGGGGCTGCTAAAGCGCATGC-3'
TACCCGGTAGATGAAGTTCCTATACTATTTGAAGAATAGGAACTTCCTGAATAACTTCGTATAGCATACA
TTATACGAAGTTATCACTGGCCGTCGTTTTACAGAATTCGATATCAACCACTTTGTACAAGAAAGCTGGG
TAATAGAGCCCACCGCATCCCCAGCATGCCTGCTATTGTCTTCCCAATCCTCCCCCTTGCTGTCCTGCCC
CACCCCACCCCCCAGAATAGAATGACACCTACTCAGACAATGCGATGCAATTTCCTCATTTTATTAGGAA
AGGACAGTGGGAGTGGCACCTTCCAGGGTCAAGGAAGGCACGGGGGAGGGGCAAACAACAGATGGCTGGC
AACTAGAAGGCACAGAGCAACTTTATTATACAAAGTTGTTCAGGCACCGGGCTTGCGGGTCATGCACCAG
GTGCGCGGTCCTTCGGGCACCTCGACGTCGGCGGTGACGGTGAAGCCGAGCCGCTCGTAGAAGGGGAGGT
TGCGGGGCGCGGAGGTCTCCAGGAAGGCGGGCACCCCGGCGCGCTCGGCCGCCTCCACTCCGGGGAGCAC
GACGGCGCTGCCCAGACCCTTGCCCTGGTGGTCGGGCGAGACGCCGACGGTGGCCAGGAACCACGCGGGC
TCCTTGGGCCGGTGCGGCGCCAGGAGGCCTTCCATCTGTTGCTGCGCGGCCAGCCGGGAACCGCTCAACT
CGGCCATGCGCGGGCCGATCTCGGCGAACACCGCCCCCGCTTCGACGCTCTCCGGCGTGGTCCAGACCGC
CACCGCGGCGCCG
