>Addgene plasmid #43959 | pMULTIrec | addgene partial sequence | sequence record 70474 | M13-pUC-Fwd
TATAGGGCGAATTGGGTACCGGGCCCCCCCTCGAAGATCTCATATGGTTTAAACACGCGTGCTAGCATCG
AGGTCGACGGTATCGATAAGCTTGATATCAACAAGTTTGTACAAAAAAGCAGGCTTAACCATGGTGAGCA
AGGGCGAGGAGCTGTTCACCGGGGTGGTGCCCATCCTGGTCGAGCTGGACGGCGACGTAAACGGCCACAA
GTTCAGCGTGTCCGGCGAGGGCGAGGGCGATGCCACCTACGGCAAGCTGACCCTGAAGTTCATCTGCACC
ACCGGCAAGCTGCCCGTGCCCTGGCCCACCCTCGTGACCACCCTGACCTACGGCGTGCAGTGCTTCAGCC
GCTACCCCGACCACATGAAGCAGCACGACTTCTTCAAGTCCGCCATGCCCGAAGGCTACGTCCAGGAGCG
CACCATCTTCTTCAAGGACGACGGCAACTACAAGACCCGCGCCGAGGTGAAGTTCGAGGGCGACACCCTG
GTGAACCGCATCGAGCTGAAGGGCATCGACTTCAAGGAGGACGGCAACATCCTGGGGCACAAGCTGGAGT
ACAACTACAACAGCCACAACGTCTATATCATGGCCGACAAGCAGAAGAACGGCATCAAGGTGAACTTCAA
GATCCGCCACAACATCGAGGACGGCAGCGTGCAGCTCGCCGACCACTACCAGCAGAACACCCCCATCGGC
GACGGCCCCGTGCTGCTGCCCGACAACCACTACCTGAGCACCCAGTCCGCCCTGAGCAAAGACCCCAACG
AGAAGCGCGATCACATGGTCCTGCTGGAGTTCGTGACCGCCGCCGGGATCACTCTCGGCATGGACGAGCT
GTACAAGTCCGGTACAGCTCTCGACGGAGAAAGC
