>Addgene plasmid #43959 | pMULTIrec | addgene partial sequence | sequence record 70475 | EGFP_C
CTGTACAAGTCCGGTACAGCTCTCGACGGAGAAAGCTCAGGCTCTGGCTCAGAGTCTGACTCCATGGCCA
ATTTACTGACCGTACACCAAAATTTGCCTGCATTACCGGTCGATGCAACGAGTGATGAGGTTCGCAAGAA
CCTGATGGACATGTTCAGGGATCGCCAGGCGTTTTCTGAGCATACCTGGAAAATGCTTCTGTCCGTTTGC
CGGTCGTGGGCGGCATGGTGCAAGTTGAATAACCGGAAATGGTTTCCCGCAGAACCTGAAGATGTTCGCG
ATTATCTTCTATATCTTCAGGCGCGCGGTCTGGCAGTAAAAACTATCCAGCAACATTTGGGCCAGCTAAA
CATGCTTCATCGTCGGTCCGGGCTGCCACGACCAAGTGACAGCAATGCTGTTTCACTGGTTATGCGGCGG
ATCCGAAAAGAAAACGTTGATGCCGGTGAACGTGCAAAACAGGCTCTAGCGTTCGAACGCACTGATTTCG
ACCAGGTTCGTTCACTCATGGAAAATAGCGATCGCTGCCAGGATATACGTAATCTGGCATTTCTGGGGAT
TGCTTATAACACCCTGTTACGTATAGCCGAAATTGCCAGGATCAGGGTTAAAGATATCTCACGTACTGAC
GGTGGGAGAATGTTAATCCATATTGGCAGAACGAAAACGCTGGTTAGCACCGCAGGTGTAGAGAAGGCAC
TTAGCCTGGGGGTAACTAAACTGGTCGAGCGATGGATTTCCGTCTCTGGTGTAGCTGATGATCCGAATAA
CTACCTGTTTTGCCGGGTCAGAAAAAATGGTGTTGCCGCGCCATCTGCCACCAGCCAGCTATCAACTCGC
GCCCTGGAAGGGATTTTTGAAGCAACTCATCGATTGATTTACGGCGCTAAGGATGACTCTGGTCA
